>Addgene plasmid #37915 | MSCV-N 6bE6 | depositor partial sequence | sequence record 47508 | Tag and insert
CCATACGATGTTCCAGATTACGCTGCTCGAGGTTATCAAACAAGTTTGTACAAAAAAGTTGGCACCATGG
AAAGTGCAAATGCCTCCACGTCTGCAACGACCATAGACCAGTTGTGCAAGACGTTTAATCTATCTATGCA
TACGTTGCAAATTAATTGTGTGTTTTGCAAGAATGCACTGACCACAGCAGAGATTTATTCATATGCATAT
AAACACCTAAAGGTCCTGTTTCGAGGCGGCTATCCATATGCAGCCTGCGCGTGCTGCCTAGAATTTCATG
GAAAAATAAACCAATATAGACACTTTGATTATGCTGGATATGCAACAACAGTTGAAGAAGAAACTAAACA
AGACATCTTAGACGTGCTAATTCGGTGCTACCTGTGTCACAAACCGCTGTGTGAAGTAGAAAAGGTAAAA
CATATACTAACCAAGGCGCGGTTCATAAAGCTAAATTGTACGTGGAAGGGTCGCTGCCTACACTGCTGGA
CAACATGCATGGAAGACATGTTACCCTAGCCAACTTTCTTGT
