>Addgene plasmid #37915 | MSCV-N 6bE6 | addgene partial sequence | sequence record 50388 | pLXSN-5
CTCACTCCTTCTCTAGGCGCCGGAATTAGATCTGCCACCATGGACTACAAGGATGACGATGACAAGCTCG
ATGGAGGATACCCATACGATGTTCCAGATTACGCTGCTCGAGGTTATCAAACAAGTTTGTACAAAAAAGT
TGGCACCATGGAAAGTGCAAATGCCTCCACGTCTGCAACGACCATAGACCAGTTGTGCAAGACGTTTAAT
CTATCTATGCATACGTTGCAAATTAATTGTGTGTTTTGCAAGAATGCACTGACCACAGCAGAGATTTATT
CATATGCATATAAACACCTAAAGGTCCTGTTTCGAGGCGGCTATCCATATGCAGCCTGCGCGTGCTGCCT
AGAATTTCATGGAAAAATAAACCAATATAGACACTTTGATTATGCTGGATATGCAACAACAGTTGAAGAA
GAAACTAAACAAGACATCTTAGACGTGCTAATTCGGTGCTACCTGTGTCACAAACCGCTGTGTGAAGTAG
AAAAGGTAAAACATATACTAACCAAGGCGCGGTTCATAAAGCTAAATTGTACGTGGAAGGGTCGCTGCCT
ACACTGCTGGACAACATGCATGGAAGACATGTTACCCTAGCCAACTTTCTTGTACAAAGTGGTTCGATAA
CGAAT
