[The description below was written by a language model from this plasmid's Addgene catalogue record.]
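Description:
MSCV-N 6bE6 is a retroviral mammalian expression plasmid built on the MSCV-N FLAGHA backbone, a murine stem cell virus-type vector used to produce recombinant retrovirus for stable gene delivery into mammalian cells. In bacteria it is maintained as a low-copy plasmid under ampicillin selection, and transduced mammalian cells can be selected with puromycin. No feature table accompanies the record, so the origin of replication, LTRs, packaging signal and other backbone elements are not individually documented here.

The insert is the E6 open reading frame of human papillomavirus type 6b (about 455 bp), a low-risk HPV type, introduced by Gateway recombination cloning. The backbone supplies tandem N-terminal Flag and HA epitope tags, so E6 is expressed as a doubly tagged fusion suitable for detection and for sequential (tandem) affinity purification of associated host proteins. The record lists the promoter as "PKG", most likely meaning PGK. In MSCV-type vectors a PGK promoter commonly drives the puromycin resistance gene while the 5′ LTR drives the insert, but the record does not specify which arrangement applies here. The listed total size (7117 bp) is smaller than the stated backbone size without insert (8162 bp), which is consistent with the Gateway cassette in the empty destination vector being replaced by the much shorter E6 insert.

The associated study systematically examined how tumour virus proteins perturb host cellular networks, which indicates that this construct was one of a collection of tagged viral ORFs used to generate stably expressing cell lines for interaction and perturbation analyses.
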