Addgene plasmid #37915: MSCV-N 6bE6
Depositing lab: Karl Munger. Depositing organization: Brigham and Women's Hospital. Publication: Interpreting cancer genomes using systematic host network perturbations by tumour virus proteins. Rozenblatt-Rosen O, Deo RC, Padi M, Adelmant G, Calderwood MA, Rolland T, Grace M, Dricot A, Askenazi M, Tavares M, Pevzner SJ, Abderazzaq F, Byrdsong D, Carvunis AR, Chen AA, Cheng J, Correll M, Duarte M, Fan C, Feltkamp MC, Ficarro SB, Franchi R, Garg BK, Gulbahce N, Hao T, Holthaus AM, James R, Korkhin A, Litovchick L, Mar JC, Pak TR, Rabello S, Rubio R, Shen Y, Singh S, Spangle JM, Tasan M, Wanamaker S, Webber JT, Roecklein-Canfield J, Johannsen E, Barabasi AL, Beroukhim R, Kieff E, Cusick ME, Hill DE, Munger K, Marto JA, Quackenbush J, Roth FP, DeCaprio JA, Vidal M. Nature. 2012 Jul 26;487(7408):491-5. 10.1038/nature11288 PubMed 22810586.
Backbone
  Vector backbone: MSCV-N FLAGHA
  Backbone size w/o insert (bp): 8162
  Total vector size (bp): 7117
  Vector type: Mammalian Expression, Retroviral
  Selectable markers: Puromycin
Growth in bacteria
  Bacterial resistance: Ampicillin, 100 μg/mL
  Growth temperature: 37°C
  Growth strain: DH5alpha
  Copy number: Low Copy
Gene/Insert
  Gene/Insert name: HPV 6b E6 (alt names: E6; HPV6bgp1)
  Species: HPV
  Insert size (bp): 455
  GenBank ID: NP_040296.1
  Entrez Gene: E6 (a.k.a. HPV6bgp1)
  Promoter: PKG
  Tag / fusion protein: Flag (N terminal on backbone); HA (N terminal on backbone)
  Cloning method: Gateway Cloning
  Sequencing primers: 5′ LXSN 5'; 3′ MSCV-N seq. rev
Resource information
  A portion of this plasmid was derived from a plasmid made by: Peter Howley lab
Terms and licenses: Academic/Nonprofit Terms; Industry Terms: Not Available to Industry
How to cite: MSCV-N 6bE6 was a gift from Karl Munger (Addgene plasmid # 37915 ; http://n2t.net/addgene:37915 ; RRID:Addgene_37915)
